Addgene plasmid #229872: pHW1177
Purpose: gene trap RMCE plasmid with Tet-Off[TetR-linker-QFAD]-act-4 3'UTR::SEC cloned in the destination vector pHW1133 to swap driver via RMCE
Depositing lab: Han Wang. Depositing organization: University of Wisconsin, Madison. Publication: A versatile site-directed gene trap strategy to manipulate gene activity and control gene expression in Caenorhabditis elegans. Khan H, Huang X, Raj V, Wang H. PLoS Genet. 2025 Jan 22;21(1):e1011541. doi: 10.1371/journal.pgen.1011541. eCollection 2025 Jan. PubMed 39841730.
Backbone
  Vector backbone: pHW1133
  Vector type: Worm Expression
Growth in bacteria
  Bacterial resistance: Ampicillin, 100 μg/mL
  Growth temperature: 37°C
  Growth strain: DH5alpha
  Copy number: High Copy
Gene/Insert
  Gene/Insert name: Tet-Off[TetR-QFAD]-act-4 3'UTR::SEC
  Species: C. elegans (nematode), Synthetic
  Cloning method: Golden Gate
Terms and licenses: Academic/Nonprofit Terms; Industry Terms: Not Available to Industry
How to cite: pHW1177 was a gift from Han Wang (Addgene plasmid # 229872 ; http://n2t.net/addgene:229872 ; RRID:Addgene_229872)
