[The description below was written by a language model from this plasmid's Addgene catalogue record and pLannotate feature annotations shown in this document.]
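Description:
pHW1177 is a 10.8 kb C. elegans gene trap donor plasmid for recombinase-mediated cassette exchange (RMCE), assembled by Golden Gate cloning into the destination vector pHW1133. The annotated backbone elements are pBluescript-like: a high-copy ColE1/pUC origin, an f1 origin, an ampicillin resistance gene with its bla promoter, and remnants of the lac promoter/lacZα region with flanking T3 and T7 promoters and multiple cloning site fragments. It is propagated in E. coli under ampicillin selection.

The payload begins with a minimal FRT site, followed by a short match to a FLAG epitope sequence and then the Tet-Off driver, a fusion of the E. coli tetracycline repressor TetR, through a linker, to the activation domain of the Neurospora QF (qa-1f) transcription factor. According to the record this is terminated by the act-4 3'UTR, which the feature table does not annotate. No promoter is annotated upstream of the driver, consistent with a gene trap design in which expression depends on the locus receiving the cassette. Downstream lies a self-excising selection cassette (SEC) bounded by two loxP sites. It contains sqt-1 collagen sequence, presumably serving as a visible morphological marker; a hygromycin resistance gene for drug selection in worms; and, on the opposite strand, Cre with the tbb-2 terminator next to hsp-16.1 sequence, suggesting heat-shock-inducible Cre that removes the cassette after integrants are isolated. Only one FRT-type site is annotated, so the second recombination target expected for RMCE cannot be identified from the table.

The stated use is to swap the driver at an existing gene trap landing site by RMCE, replacing it with the tetracycline-regulated Tet-Off transactivator to control gene expression in worms.
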