Features (pLannotate 1.2.2; 28 found; start..end, strand, type, name):
     34..56      +  protein_bind   lac operator (fragment): The lac repressor binds to the lac operator to inhibit transcription in E. coli. This inhibition can be relieved by adding lactose or isopropyl-β-D-thiogalactopyranoside (IPTG). lac repressor encoded by lacI
     99..117     +  promoter       T3 promoter: promoter for bacteriophage T3 RNA polymerase
    130..160     +  misc_feature   MCS (fragment): pBluescript multiple cloning site
    161..178     +  misc_feature   MCS (fragment): pBluescript multiple cloning site
    185..218     +  protein_bind   FRT (minimal): supports FLP-mediated excision but not integration (Turan and Bode, 2011) FLP recombinase from the Saccharomyces cerevisiae 2μ plasmid
    259..284     +  CDS            5xFLAG (fragment): five tandem FLAG® epitope tags
    567..1235    +  CDS            tetR: TETR2_ECOLX - Experimental evidence at protein level: Swiss-Prot protein existence level 1. TetR is the repressor of the tetracycline resistance element; its N-terminal region forms a helix-turn-helix structure and binds DNA. Binding of tetracycline to TetR reduces the repressor affinity for the tetracycline resistance gene (tetA) promoter operator sites. From Escherichia coli.
   1314..1775    +  CDS            qa-1f (fragment): QA1F_NEUCR - Protein predicted: Swiss-Prot protein existence level 4. Transcription activation of genes for enzymes and proteins of quinate metabolism by binding to a 16 base-pair sequence (consensus 5'- GGRTAARYRYTTAYCC-3') in front of each Qa genes. From Neurospora crassa (strain ATCC 24698 / 74-OR23-1A / CBS 708.71 / DSM 1257 / FGSC 987).
   2386..2419    +  protein_bind   loxP: Cre-mediated recombination occurs in the 8-bp core sequence (GCATACAT). Cre recombinase
   3213..3359    +  CDS            sqt-1 (fragment): SQT1_CAEEL - Also known as rol-5. Protein inferred from homology: Swiss-Prot protein existence level 3. Nematode cuticles are composed largely of collagen-like proteins. The cuticle functions both as an exoskeleton and as a barrier to protect the worm from its environment. This is a collagen critical for organismal morphogenesis. Mutations in sqt-1 can lengthen, shorten, or helically twist the entire animal. From Caenorhabditis elegans.
   3392..4231    +  CDS            sqt-1 (fragment): SQT1_CAEEL - Also known as rol-5. Protein inferred from homology: Swiss-Prot protein existence level 3. Nematode cuticles are composed largely of collagen-like proteins. The cuticle functions both as an exoskeleton and as a barrier to protect the worm from its environment. This is a collagen critical for organismal morphogenesis. Mutations in sqt-1 can lengthen, shorten, or helically twist the entire animal. From Caenorhabditis elegans.
   4275..4598    -  terminator     tbb-2 terminator: tbb-2; transcription terminator for the C. elegans tubulin beta-2 gene
   4607..5737    -  CDS            cre: RECR_BPP1 - Experimental evidence at protein level: Swiss-Prot protein existence level 1. Catalyzes site-specific recombination between two 34-base- pair LOXP sites. Its role is to maintain the phage genome as a monomeric unit-copy plasmid in the lysogenic state. From Escherichia phage P1 (Bacteriophage P1).
   6086..6136    +  CDS            hsp-16.1 (fragment): HSP11_CAEEL - Also known as hsp16-1b. Experimental evidence at transcript level: Swiss-Prot protein existence level 2. From Caenorhabditis elegans.
   6517..6537    +  protein_bind   attB1: mutant version of attB; core recombination site for the Gateway® BP reaction BP Clonase™
   6543..7568    +  CDS            HygR: aminoglycoside phosphotransferase from E. coli; aph(4)-Ia; confers resistance to hygromycin
   7572..7592    -  protein_bind   attB2: mutant version of attB; core recombination site for the Gateway® BP reaction BP Clonase™
   7946..7979    +  protein_bind   loxP: Cre-mediated recombination occurs in the 8-bp core sequence (GCATACAT). Cre recombinase
   8034..8078    +  misc_feature   MCS (fragment): pBluescript multiple cloning site
   8087..8105    -  promoter       T7 promoter: promoter for bacteriophage T7 RNA polymerase
   8113..8268    +  CDS            lacZα (fragment): LacZα fragment of β-galactosidase; lacZ fragment
   8273..8701    +  rep_origin     f1 ori (sequence partly withheld): f1 bacteriophage origin of replication; arrow indicates direction of (+) strand synthesis
   8754..8858    +  promoter       AmpR promoter: bla
   8859..9719    +  CDS            AmpR: β-lactamase; bla; confers resistance to ampicillin, carbenicillin, and related antibiotics
   9890..10478   +  rep_origin     ori: high-copy-number ColE1/pMB1/pBR322/pUC origin of replication
  10656..10746   +  CDS            lacI (fragment): lac repressor; lacI; The lac repressor binds to the lac operator to inhibit transcription in E. coli. This inhibition can be relieved by adding lactose or isopropyl-β-D-thiogalactopyranoside (IPTG).
  10759..10780   +  protein_bind   CAP binding site: CAP binding activates transcription in the presence of cAMP. E. coli catabolite activator protein
  10795..30      +  promoter       lac promoter (across the origin): promoter for the E. coli lac operon
>Addgene plasmid #229872 | pHW1177 | addgene full sequence | sequence record 460839 | Addgene NGS Result
TTACACTTTATGCTTCCGGCTCGTATGTTGTGTGGAATTGTGAGCGGATAACAATTTCACACAGGAAACA
GCTATGACCATGATTACGCCAAGCGCGCAATTAACCCTCACTAAAGGGAACAAAAGCTGGAGCTCCACCG
CGGTGGCGGCCGCTCTAGAAGGGCTGCAGGAATTCGATGCTAGCGAAGTTCCTATTCTCTAGAAAGTATA
GGAACTTCTAACTAATCTGATTTAAATTTTCAGGGTACCGGCGGAAGCGACTACAAGGACGACGACGACA
AGGAGCCAACCACTTGACTAAGTGATAAGCTAGCTAAGCTGTCTCATCCTACTTTCACCTAGTTAACTGC
TTGTCTTAAAATCTATGCTTCTCTTTAGTATCTAAAATTTTCCTAGAAGCTTACAAGTATATAAATGGTC
TCTTCTCAATAAAGGTTGTATATTTATTCATCTTATTGAATCTGCCATTTCCTCGTTTTTGCGAGTTTAT
ATACCTTCCAATTTTCTTTCTATTGTATTTTCAACTTCTAATTTTAATTCAGGGAAACTGCTTCAACGCA
TCAAAAATGTCACGTCTAGATAAATCCAAGGTCATCAACTCCGCCCTCGAGCTCCTCAATGAGGTCGGAA
TTGAGGGACTCACCACCCGTAAGCTCGCCCAAAAGCTCGGAGTTGAGCAACCAACCCTCTACTGGCACGT
CAAGAACAAGCGTGCACTTCTCGACGCCCTCGCCATCGAGATGCTCGATCGTCACCACACCCACTTCTGC
CCACTCGAGGGAGAATCCTGGCAAGATTTCCTCCGTAACAACGCCAAGTCCTTCCGTTGCGCCCTTCTCT
CCCACCGTGACGGAGCCAAGGTAAGTTTAAACATATATATACTAACTAACCCTGATTAATGAAATTTTCA
GGTCCATCTCGGAACCCGTCCAACCGAGAAGCAATACGAGACTCTCGAGAACCAACTTGCCTTCTTGTGC
CAACAAGGATTCTCCCTCGAAAACGCCCTCTACGCCCTCTCCGCCGTCGGACATTTCACCCTCGGATGCG
TCCTCGAAGATCAAGAACATCAAGTTGCAAAAGAAGAACGAGAAACTCCAACAACTGATTCAATGCCACC
ACTTTTGAGACAAGCTATCGAACTTTTCGATCACCAAGGAGCAGAACCAGCTTTCCTTTTTGGACTGGAA
CTTATTATCTGTGGACTTGAGAAACAACTGAAATGTGAATCGGGAGGAGGAGCGGGTTCTGGATCTGGAT
CTGGAGGTTCCGGTCGTCAACTTGAGCTCCCACCAACCGCCACCGCCACCGCCAGTATCATGCCACACGT
CATGGAGCAACCACTCTCCACCTCCATCAACCCAGTCAACGACCGTTTCAACGGAATACCAAACCCAACC
CCATACAACTCCGACGCCGCCCTCGACGCCATCACCCAAACCAACGACTACGGATCCGTCAACACCCACG
GAATCCTCTCCACCTACCCACCACCAGCCACCCACCTCAACGAGGCCTCCGTCGCCCTCGCACCAGGAGG
AGCACCACCACGTCCACCACCACCATACGTCGACTCCACCACCAACCACCCACCATACCATTCCAACCTC
GTCCCAATGGCCAACTTCGGATACTCCACCGTCGACTACGACGCCATGGTCGACGACCTCGCCTCCATCG
AGTACACCGACGCCGTCGACGTCGACCCACAATTCATGACCAACCTCGGGTTCGTCCCAGGATGCAACTT
CTCCGACATCAACACCTATGAGCAATAAAAGTAAATTTTTTGCCCCTTCCACCCACAACGCTCAAAAGAA
GTTCGTATTATCCCGCAACCCATCCAGACCATCCTTTTACATTTTTTTTATTTTCTCTTTTTTTTTTCTT
CACCCTCTCCGTGTACATTGCTAGTAATAGTTCCAACTTCTCTAGCCGACTGCATTATGCTTCCCATTCT
CACCCAAATCTTCATTGGTAACTTCTCTTGTATTTGTTCAATACTATTCCGGTAGTAATCTAGGCATGTA
TAACTAGGTTCTCTGTGTATCTTTGGTTTGAAGTTGAGGTTTAATGCAATCACTTTTGTTGTTGTACCCT
ATTACTGCCGATGACCCCCATTTTCTCATTACAAAATTGACATTTTAAACCATTTTTTCTCTGAATCATG
CTCATTATTTGAGCCACATTCATAATAAAGCTTTTAATAAGACAAATTGATCAAGTTTATCTAATGTAAA
AAATACAAATAAAGAAAATTCAACCCGGAGGAGAGATGAAGTGAGTAGCTGTTACGGAACACAGATTATT
TGCCTTGTTTGTTTCCGAAGATGTCTCCGACGCGGTCCAAAATTGAGCCAATACTGAGCGGAAGGTAAGT
TTAAAATAACTTCGTATAGCATACATTATACGAAGTTATTTTCAGGGAGAGCAAAAGCTTATCTCCGAGG
AGGACCTCTAAGGATGATCGACGCCAACGTCGTTGAATTTTCAAATTTTAAATACTGAATATTTGTTTTT
TTTCCTATTATTTATTTATTCTCTTTGTGTTTTTTTTCTTGCTTTCTAAAAAATTAATTCAATCCAAATC
TAAACATTTTTTTTTCTCTTTCCGTCTCCCAATTCGTATTCCGCTCCTCTCATCTGAACACAATGTGCAA
GTTTATTTATCTTCTCGCTTTCATTTCATTAGGACGTGGGGGGAATTGGTGGAAGGGGGAAACACACAAA
AGGATGATGGAAATGAAATAAGGACACACAATATGCAACAACATTCAATTCAGAAATATGGAGGAAGGTT
TAAAAGAAAACATAAAAATATATAGAGGAGGAAGGAAACTAGCTGCCCTCGATTGTCTATCTTCCATTCT
CACCAAGTTTCAACAACTTTATTCAGTCATTCTTCTCTGGTTCATTTCCCAACCAATCTTCCCGAATAAA
GCCCATCTGTCCTTTCGGCCACATTCCTCACCTACATCCGTACTCCTTATCTCCCGTTCTTATCCAGTCT
TTTATCGTCTCTGCGTCTCGCACACTGTCTCGTCGGTAATGTAAAAAAAAAACAAAAAAAACTTGAAAAC
TTGCGGAAAGATTTCCTAATAAAAGGAGACGAATCCGGTAGGAAATCGACAAGTCTCTGCTTCTCGAAGA
CTAGGTGAGTTACATTTCTTTGGCCGAATTATTTTGAAATCCTAAATTTGATAATTTCAGAGATGTCTGT
AAAACTTGCGTGTTATGTGACGGCTTCGGTCACTGTCGCCACTCTTATGGTATGCTTCATGACCATGTCA
ACCATCTACTCGGAGGTTGATGGATTCAGAGAGAAGCTTGATACCGAGATGAATGTGTTCAGAGTGAGTT
AAATTATATTTTGAATTTTAAATAATTTTTAATTTTCTAGCAATCTACCAATGGATTGTGGAAGGACATA
GTTGTCATCGGAAGATCTAGCAAGCGTGTCCGTTGTCAATATGAAGAGACCAACGCTACCCCAACTCCAC
ATGCTGATGGATCCCCATCTGCTCCACCAGGTCAACCACCAGCAGTTCCACCAGTCTTCAACCAGCCAAA
GACTCCAAATGGAGCCAATGGAAATGGACCAACCTGCAACTGCAATGCTGATAACAAGTGCCCAGCTGGA
CCATCCGGACCAAAGGGAGTTCCAGGAGTTCCAGGACTCGACGGAGTTCCAGGACTTGACGGTGTTCCAG
GAGTTGGAGCTGATGATATCGCTCCACAACGCGAGTCTGTCGGATGCTTCACTTGCCCACAAGGACCAGT
TGGACCACCAGGAGCTCTTGGAAGACCAGGACCACGTGGACTTCCAGGACCAAGAGGACAAAATGGAAAC
CCAGGAAGAGATGGACAACCAGGACATCCAGGAGAGCAAGGATCATCCGGTCAAATCGGAAAGATCGGAG
AGCCAGGACCACCAGGAGAGAAGGGACGCGACGCCGAGCATCCAATCGGAAGACCAGGACCAAAGGGACC
AAGAGGAGATCAAGGACCAACAGGACCAGCTGGACAGAACGGTCTTCACGGACCACCAGGAGAGCCAGGA
ACCGTTGGACCAGAAGGACCATCTGGAAAGCAAGGACGTCAAGGACCAGACGGAACCCAGGGAGAGACTG
GACCAGACGGAAGACCAGGAAAGGATGCCGAGTACTGCCAGTGCCCAGACAAGTCTCCACCATCAGAGGC
TGTCAACGCCAACCGTGGATACAGAAATATCTAAATTGTTGGTGTTTTCTAATAAAATATTTGAGATTCA
GTGAGACTTTTTTCTTGGCGGCACAATAAAGTTTCCTCTTTTTGTTGGGTCACTCAACGAACACAATACA
AATATTTGAGCGCTCGCATTTTTCTCAACCTTTCGGGTTTAAAGCACTTCAAAATGGAATTGAAGAGAGA
TTGTGAAAGTACATCAGACAGAATCACATTTTGATAGCATTCACTTCACTCAGATGCAAACTTTTCAGTG
ACTATAAAAAGTCATAAAATAATAACATTAAAAAAGCAAATAAATTAGCGAGAGAATTTTTTGACAAAAA
GAAAGAAGAGTGATAGAGAAGAAGGGAATGCTTGAAAGGATTTTGCATTTATCTTAATCACCGTCTTCGA
GAAGACGAACCATGGCGCCAGTTTCAGAATCCAAGTTTCTAATATAGTTCATCACAATGTTGACGTTGGT
CCAACCTCCGGCTTGCATAATCTCTGGGATGGAAACTCCAGCGCGAGCCATGTCACGGGCAGCTCCGACA
CGGGCGGAATGTCCAGACCAAGCCAAGTAACGTTGTCCGGAATCATCCTTGGCTCCGTAGATGAGACGGT
GGGTAGCTTCGAAGATTCCTGAAAATTTATTTTCAGCTTATTCTTAGCTAATATGTTGTTTAAACTTACC
TTCAAGAGCTCGAGTCGAGAGTTGTGATGTTGCACTCGGGGCAGCAACTCCGTTCTTGCGAACACGACAG
AACAGGTAGTTGTTTGGATCATCGGCGACTCCGGAAACCGAAATCCAGCGCTCAACGAGCTTGGTAACTC
CAAGGGAGAGCGCTTTTTCGACTCCGGCAGTCGAGACCAGCGTTTTTGTACGTCCGATGTGGATGAGCAT
TCTTCCTCCGTCTGTGCGACTAATATCCTTGACGCGAATGCGGGCAATTTCGGCGATACGGAGAAGTGTG
TTGTAAGCAATTCCGAGGAAGGCGAGGTTTCGGATGTCCTGGCAACGATCGGAATTTTCCATAAGAGAAC
GGACCTGATCGAAGTCGGTTCTGAAAATTTCGTCAAGTCTTAGGATTGAATACATTAATATTTAAACTTA
CCTTTCGAAGGCGAGGGCTTGCTTGGCTCTCTCTCCAGCATCAACATTTTCCTTGCGGATACGTCTCATT
ACGAGAGATACGGCATTAGAATCTGATGGGCGTGGAAGTCCAGATCGGCGATGGAGCATATTGAGCTGTC
CGAGATGTTGTTGGATCGTCTTCACCGCCAATCCACGAGCTTGGAGGTAGAGCAAGTAGTCACGAACGTC
TTCTGGCTCGGCTGGGAACCACTTGCGGTTGTTAAGCTTGCACCAGGCAGCCCAAGAACGGCACACTGAG
AGAAGCATCTTCCAGGTGTGCTCGGAGAAGGCTTGTCTGTCACGGAACATATCCATGAGGTTCTTGCGAA
CTTCATCACTTGTCGCGTCAACTGGAAGTGCTGGAAGATTTTGATGAACAGTGAGAAGATTTGACATATT
TTCGAAGTTTTTTAGATGCACTAGAACAAAGCGTGTTGGCTTCCTCTGAGCCCGCTTTCCTTATATACCC
GCATTCTGCAGCCTTACAGAATGTTCTAGAAGGTCCTAGATGCATTCGTTTGAAAATACTCCCGGTGGGT
GCAAAGAGACGCAGACGGAAAATGTATCTGGGTCTCTTTATTGTGTACACTACTTTTCCATGTACCGAAT
GTGAGTCGCCCTCCTTTTGCAACAAGCAGCTCGAATGTTCTAGAAAAAGGTGGAAAATAGTATAAATACC
GTTGAAAATAAATACCGAACAACATTTGCTCTAATTGTGAAATTAGAAATCTTCAAACTATAATCATGTC
ACTTTACCACTATTTCCGTCCAGCTCAACGTTCCGTTTTTGGTGATCATTTTTGCTTTCGTCGTAAATCT
ACACACGCGTCTCTTCCGTGCGAGAGTCCAAGCCAGCAGCCAAATTCGTTGACTGAGTATTCAACGTTTA
TACGTTGTCGGCAACGAGAAATAGGAAAATGCATCGGGAAATGTTCTTTTTTCGATTTTTTCCAAGGTTT
TGACAAATTTTACCACGAATTTTGCTATGTTTTCAATTAAAAAATATGTTATTCAACTGTTTCTATGAGG
AAAATAAGGCTTTGCATGTAATTTTCTTATTCAGCATAATTTTTAATTAATTTGAATTTTCTGTCCTAAC
GTTTATTTTGTTTTCTTGGTTATGACTGATCTGAAATTAATTTTTGAATTTTAAGGTAATATGTCAGGCG
GTGCCGCAAGTTTGTACAAAAAAGCAGGCTCCATGAAAAAGCCTGAACTCACCGCGACGTCTGTCGAGAA
GTTTCTGATCGAAAAGTTCGACAGCGTCTCCGACCTGATGCAGCTCTCGGAGGGCGAAGAATCTCGTGCT
TTCAGCTTCGATGTAGGAGGGCGTGGATATGTCCTGCGGGTAAATAGCTGCGCCGATGGTTTCTACAAAG
ATCGTTATGTTTATCGGCACTTTGCATCGGCCGCGCTCCCGATTCCGGAAGTGCTTGACATTGGGGAATT
CAGCGAGAGCCTGACCTATTGCATCTCCCGCCGTGCACAGGGTGTCACGTTGCAAGACCTGCCTGAAACC
GAACTGCCCGCTGTTCTGCAGCCGGTCGCGGAGGCCATGGATGCGATCGCTGCGGCCGATCTTAGCCAGA
CGAGCGGGTTCGGCCCATTCGGACCGCAAGGAATCGGTCAATACACTACATGGCGTGATTTCATATGCGC
GATTGCTGATCCCCATGTGTATCACTGGCAAACTGTGATGGACGACACCGTCAGTGCGTCCGTCGCGCAG
GCTCTCGATGAGCTGATGCTTTGGGCCGAGGACTGCCCCGAAGTCCGGCACCTCGTGCACGCGGATTTCG
GCTCCAACAATGTCCTGACGGACAATGGCCGCATAACAGCGGTCATTGACTGGAGCGAGGCGATGTTCGG
GGATTCCCAATACGAGGTCGCCAACATCTTCTTCTGGAGGCCGTGGTTGGCTTGTATGGAGCAGCAGACG
CGCTACTTCGAGCGGAGGCATCCGGAGCTTGCAGGATCGCCGCGGCTCCGGGCGTATATGCTCCGCATTG
GTCTTGACCAACTCTATCAGAGCTTGGTTGACGGCAATTTCGATGATGCAGCTTGGGCGCAGGGTCGATG
CGACGCAATCGTCCGATCCGGAGCCGGGACTGTCGGGCGTACACAAATCGCCCGCAGAAGCGCGGCCGTC
TGGACCGATGGCTGTGTAGAAGTACTCGCCGATAGTGGAAACCGACGCCCCAGCACTCGTCCGAGGGCAA
AGGAATAGACCCAGCTTTCTTGTACAAAGTGGGTCCAATTACTCTTCAACATCCCTACATGCTCTTTCTC
CCTGTGCTCCCACCCCCTATTTTTGTTATTATCAAAAAACTTCTCTTAATTTCTTTGTTTTTTAGCTTCT
TTTAAGTCACCTCTAACAATGAAATTGTGTAGATTCAAAAATAGAATTAATTCGTAATAAAAAGTCGAAA
AAAATTGTGCTCCCTCCCCCCATTAATAATAATTCTATCCCAAAATCTACACAATGTTCTGTGTACACTT
CTTATGTTTTTTACTTCTGATAAATTTTTTTGAAACATCATAGAAAAAACCGCACACAAAATACCTTATC
ATATGTTACGTTTCAGTTTATGACCGCAATTTTTAATAACTTCGTATAGCATACATTATACGAAGTTATT
TTCAGGGTCCCGGGAAGTTCCTATACTATTTGAAGAATAGGAACTTCCCCGGGATCAAGCTTATCGATAC
CGTCGACCTCGAGGGGGGGCCCGGTACCCAATTCGCCCTATAGTGAGTCGTATTACGCGCGCTCACTGGC
CGTCGTTTTACAACGTCGTGACTGGGAAAACCCTGGCGTTACCCAACTTAATCGCCTTGCAGCACATCCC
CCTTTCGCCAGCTGGCGTAATAGCGAAGAGGCCCGCACCGATCGCCCTTCCCAACAGTTGCGCAGCCTGA
ATGGCGAATGGG
[124 nt withheld, positions 8273-8396]
C
[91 nt withheld, positions 8398-8488]
A
[49 nt withheld, positions 8490-8538]
CCTTTGACGTTGGAGTCCACGTTCTTT
[37 nt withheld, positions 8566-8602]
ACCCTATCTCGGTCTATTCTTTTGATTTATAAGGGATTTTGCCGATTTCGGCCTATTGGTTAAAAAATGA
GCTGATTTAACAAAAATTTAACGCGAATTTTAACAAAATATTAACGCTTACAATTTAGGTGGCACTTTTC
GGGGAAATGTGCGCGGAACCCCTATTTGTTTATTTTTCTAAATACATTCAAATATGTATCCGCTCATGAG
ACAATAACCCTGATAAATGCTTCAATAATATTGAAAAAGGAAGAGTATGAGTATTCAACATTTCCGTGTC
GCCCTTATTCCCTTTTTTGCGGCATTTTGCCTTCCTGTTTTTGCTCACCCAGAAACGCTGGTGAAAGTAA
AAGATGCTGAAGATCAGTTGGGTGCACGAGTGGGTTACATCGAACTGGATCTCAACAGCGGTAAGATCCT
TGAGAGTTTTCGCCCCGAAGAACGTTTTCCAATGATGAGCACTTTTAAAGTTCTGCTATGTGGCGCGGTA
TTATCCCGTATTGACGCCGGGCAAGAGCAACTCGGTCGCCGCATACACTATTCTCAGAATGACTTGGTTG
AGTACTCACCAGTCACAGAAAAGCATCTTACGGATGGCATGACAGTAAGAGAATTATGCAGTGCTGCCAT
AACCATGAGTGATAACACTGCGGCCAACTTACTTCTGACAACGATCGGAGGACCGAAGGAGCTAACCGCT
TTTTTGCACAACATGGGGGATCATGTAACTCGCCTTGATCGTTGGGAACCGGAGCTGAATGAAGCCATAC
CAAACGACGAGCGTGACACCACGATGCCTGTAGCAATGGCAACAACGTTGCGCAAACTATTAACTGGCGA
ACTACTTACTCTAGCTTCCCGGCAACAATTAATAGACTGGATGGAGGCGGATAAAGTTGCAGGACCACTT
CTGCGCTCGGCCCTTCCGGCTGGCTGGTTTATTGCTGATAAATCTGGAGCCGGTGAGCGTGGGTCTCGCG
GTATCATTGCAGCACTGGGGCCAGATGGTAAGCCCTCCCGTATCGTAGTTATCTACACGACGGGGAGTCA
GGCAACTATGGATGAACGAAATAGACAGATCGCTGAGATAGGTGCCTCACTGATTAAGCATTGGTAACTG
TCAGACCAAGTTTACTCATATATACTTTAGATTGATTTAAAACTTCATTTTTAATTTAAAAGGATCTAGG
TGAAGATCCTTTTTGATAATCTCATGACCAAAATCCCTTAACGTGAGTTTTCGTTCCACTGAGCGTCAGA
CCCCGTAGAAAAGATCAAAGGATCTTCTTGAGATCCTTTTTTTCTGCGCGTAATCTGCTGCTTGCAAACA
AAAAAACCACCGCTACCAGCGGTGGTTTGTTTGCCGGATCAAGAGCTACCAACTCTTTTTCCGAAGGTAA
CTGGCTTCAGCAGAGCGCAGATACCAAATACTGTTCTTCTAGTGTAGCCGTAGTTAGGCCACCACTTCAA
GAACTCTGTAGCACCGCCTACATACCTCGCTCTGCTAATCCTGTTACCAGTGGCTGCTGCCAGTGGCGAT
AAGTCGTGTCTTACCGGGTTGGACTCAAGACGATAGTTACCGGATAAGGCGCAGCGGTCGGGCTGAACGG
GGGGTTCGTGCACACAGCCCAGCTTGGAGCGAACGACCTACACCGAACTGAGATACCTACAGCGTGAGCT
ATGAGAAAGCGCCACGCTTCCCGAAGGGAGAAAGGCGGACAGGTATCCGGTAAGCGGCAGGGTCGGAACA
GGAGAGCGCACGAGGGAGCTTCCAGGGGGAAACGCCTGGTATCTTTATAGTCCTGTCGGGTTTCGCCACC
TCTGACTTGAGCGTCGATTTTTGTGATGCTCGTCAGGGGGGCGGAGCCTATGGAAAAACGCCAGCAACGC
GGCCTTTTTACGGTTCCTGGCCTTTTGCTGGCCTTTTGCTCACATGTTCTTTCCTGCGTTATCCCCTGAT
TCTGTGGATAACCGTATTACCGCCTTTGAGTGAGCTGATACCGCTCGCCGCAGCCGAACGACCGAGCGCA
GCGAGTCAGTGAGCGAGGAAGCGGCCCAATACGCAAACCGCCTCTCCCCGCGCGTTGGCCGATTCATTAA
TGCAGCTGGCACGACAGGTTTCCCGACTGGAAAGCGGGCAGTGAGCGCAACGCAATTAATGTGAGTTAGC
TCACTCATTAGGCACCCCAGGCT
